# Supplementary material for: Determination of the affinity constants for phage display albumin-binding peptides
Source: PeerJ. 2023 May 22;11:e15078. doi: 10.7717/peerj.15078 (PMC10215749; doi:10.7717/peerj.15078)
Supplement: Supplemental Information 3 [file peerj-11-15078-s003.txt]

LOCUS       BSeq#1                   821 bp    DNA     linear       15-DEC-2020
DEFINITION  UNVERIFIED: M13 Phage display.
ACCESSION   BSeq#1
VERSION
KEYWORDS    UNVERIFIED.
SOURCE      M13 Phage display
  ORGANISM  M13 Phage display
            Unclassified.
REFERENCE   1  (bases 1 to 821)
  AUTHORS   Shi,Y.-F.
  TITLE     Y-F Shi, Determination of the affinity constants for phage display
            binding, PeerJ, submitted #56307
  JOURNAL   unpublished
REFERENCE   2  (bases 1 to 821)
  AUTHORS   Shi,Y.-F.
  TITLE     Direct Submission
  JOURNAL   Submitted (15-DEC-2020) Biotechnology, Dalian Polytechnic
            University, Qing-gong-yuan 1#, Dalian, Liaoning 116034, P. R. China
COMMENT     GenBank staff is unable to verify sequence and/or annotation
            provided by the submitter.
            Bankit Comment: ALT EMAIL:yifengshi@aliyun.com
            Bankit Comment: Vecscreen Comment:Submitter says that this sequence
            is a Synthetic Construct
            Bankit Comment: TOTAL # OF SEQS:1
            
            ##Assembly-Data-START##
            Sequencing Technology :: Sanger dideoxy sequencing
            ##Assembly-Data-END##
FEATURES             Location/Qualifiers
     source          1..821
                     /organism="M13 Phage display"
                     /mol_type="other DNA"
                     /bio_material="binder"
BASE COUNT      267 a    186 c    178 g    190 t
ORIGIN      
        1 ctttcggacg ttagtaaatg aattttctgt atgggatttt gctaaacaac tttcaacagt
       61 ttcggccgaa cctccaccat taagcttcta actctccgca gagtgagaat agaaaggtac
      121 cnnnnnnnnn nnnnnnnnnn nnnnnnnnnn nnnnnnnnnn nnnnnnnnnn nnnnnnnnnn
      181 nnnnnnnnnn nnnnnnnnnn nnnnnnnnnn nnnnnnnnnn nnnnnnnnnn nnnnnnnnnn
      241 nnnnnnnnnn nnnnnnnnnn nnnnnnnnnn nnnnnnnnnn nnnnnnnnnn nnnnnnnnnn
      301 nnnnnnnnnn nnnnnnnnnn nnnnnnntnn nnnnnnnnnn nnnnnnnnnn nnnnnnnnnn
      361 nnnnnnnnnn nnnnnncgga acgagggtag caacggctac annnnnnnnn nnnnnnnnnn
      421 nnnnnnnnnn nnnnnnnnnn nnnnnnnnnn nnnnnnnnnn nnnnnnnnnn nnnnnnnnnn
      481 nnnnnnnnnn nnnnnnnnnn nannnnnnnn nnnnnnnnnn nnnnnnnnnn nnnnnnnnnn
      541 nnnnnnnnnn nnnnnnnnnn nnnnnnnnnn nnnnnnnnnn nnnnnnnnnn nnnnnnnnnn
      601 nnnnnnnnnn nnnnnnnnnn nnnnnnnnnn nnnnnnnnnn nnnnnnnnnn nnnnnnnnnn
      661 nnnggaaccg aactgaccaa ctttgaaaga ggacagatga acggtgtaca gaccaggcgc
      721 ataggctggc tgaccttcat caagagtaat cttgacaaga nnnnnnnnnn nnnnnnnnnn
      781 nnnnnnnnnn nnnnnnnnnn nnnnnnnnnn nnnnnnnnnn n
//
