# Supplementary material for: Determination of the affinity constants for phage display albumin-binding peptides
Source: PeerJ. 2023 May 22;11:e15078. doi: 10.7717/peerj.15078 (PMC10215749; doi:10.7717/peerj.15078)
Supplement: Supplemental Information 4 [file peerj-11-15078-s004.txt]

LOCUS       BSeq#1                   817 bp    DNA     linear       17-DEC-2020
DEFINITION  UNVERIFIED: M13 phage display HSA-binder.
ACCESSION   BSeq#1
VERSION
KEYWORDS    UNVERIFIED.
SOURCE      M13 phage display HSA-binder
  ORGANISM  M13 phage display HSA-binder
            Unclassified.
REFERENCE   1  (bases 1 to 817)
  AUTHORS   Shi,Y.-F.
  TITLE     Determination of the affinity constants for phage display binding
            peptidesPeerJsubmitted #56307
  JOURNAL   unpublished
REFERENCE   2  (bases 1 to 817)
  AUTHORS   Shi,Y.-F.
  TITLE     Direct Submission
  JOURNAL   Submitted (17-DEC-2020) Biotechnology, Dalian Polytechnic
            University, Qing-gong-yuan 1#, Dalian, Liaoning 116034, P. R. China
COMMENT     GenBank staff is unable to verify sequence and/or annotation
            provided by the submitter.
            Bankit Comment: ALT EMAIL:yifengshi@aliyun.com
            Bankit Comment: Vecscreen Comment:Submitter says that this sequence
            is a Synthetic Construct
            Bankit Comment: TOTAL # OF SEQS:1
            
            ##Assembly-Data-START##
            Sequencing Technology :: Sanger dideoxy sequencing
            ##Assembly-Data-END##
FEATURES             Location/Qualifiers
     source          1..817
                     /organism="M13 phage display HSA-binder"
                     /mol_type="other DNA"
BASE COUNT      270 a    183 c    183 g    181 t
ORIGIN      
        1 cagacgttag taaatgaatt ttctgtatgg gattttgcta aacaactttc aacagtttcg
       61 gccgaacctc caccacgcaa cggaagcggc gtaagagagt gagaatagaa aggtaccnnn
      121 nnnnnnnnnn nnnnnnnnnn nnnnnnnnnn nnnnnnnnnn nnnnnnnnnn nnnnnnnnnn
      181 nnnnnnnnnn nnnnnnnnnn nnnnnnnnnn nnnnnnnnnn nnnnnnnnnn nnnnnnnnnn
      241 nnnnnnnnnn nnnnnnnnnn nnnnnnnnnn nnnnnnnnnn nnnnnnnnnn nnnnnnnnnn
      301 nnnnnnnnnn nnnnnnnnnn nnntnnnnnn nnnnnnnnnn nnnnnnnnnn nnnnnnnnnn
      361 nnnnnnnnnn nncggaacga gggtagcaac ggctacannn nnnnnnnnnn nnnnnnnnnn
      421 nnnnnnnnnn nnnnnnnnnn nnnnnnnnnn nnnnnnnnnn nnnnnnnnnn nnnnnnnnnn
      481 nnnnnnnnnn nnnnnnnann nnnnnnnnnn nnnnnnnnnn nnnnnnnnnn nnnnnnnnnn
      541 nnnnnnnnnn nnnnnnnnnn nnnnnnnnnn nnnnnnnnnn nnnnnnnnnn nnnnnnnnnn
      601 nnnnnnnnnn nnnnnnnnnn nnnnnnnnnn nnnnnnnnnn nnnnnnnnnn nnnnnnnnng
      661 gaaccgaact gaccaacttt gaaagaggac agatgaacgg tgtacagacc aggcgcatag
      721 gctggctgac cttcatcaag agtaatcttg acaagannnn nnnnnnnnnn nnnnnnnnnn
      781 nnnnnnnnnn nnnnnnnnnn nnnnnnnnnn nnnnnnn
//
